>Addgene plasmid #35214 | fam82a2_R (OZ574) | depositor partial sequence | sequence record 42870 | fam82a2_R (OZ574) sequence 270 bps
TCTAGACCCGGGGAGCGCCCCTTCCAGTGTCGCATTTGCATGCGGAACTTTTCGCAGGCATCTAACTTGT
TGCGTCATACCCGTACTCATACCGGTGAAAAACCGTTTCAGTGTCGGATCTGTATGCGAAATTTCTCCCG
TCAGGACAACTTGGGTCGTCATCTACGTACGCACACCGGCGAGAAGCCATTCCAATGCCGAATATGCATG
CGCAACTTCAGTGTTTCTAACACCTTGACCCGTCACCTAAAAACCCACCTGAGGGGATCC
