>Addgene plasmid #35214 | fam82a2_R (OZ574) | addgene partial sequence | sequence record 44232 | OK_61
ATGATGACAAATCTAGACCCGGGGAGCGCCCCTTCCAGTGTCGCATTTGCATGCGGAACTTTTCGCAGGC
ATCTAACTTGTTGCGTCATACCCGTACTCATACCGGTGAAAAACCGTTTCAGTGTCGGATCTGTATGCGA
AATTTCTCCCGTCAGGACAACTTGGGTCGTCATCTACGTACGCACACCGGCGAGAAGCCATTCCAATGCC
GAATATGCATGCGCAACTTCAGTGTTTCTAACACCTTGACCCGTCACCTAAAAACCCACCTGAGGGGATC
CTCTGCACAGTAGTAACTAGAGACTAGAAAAAGGCCGACAAGTCCCGCTCCGCTGAAGATCCTGGCGTAA
TAGCGAAGAGGCCCGCACCGATCGCCCTTCCCAACAGTTGCGCAGCCTGAATGGCGAATGGG
[124 nt withheld, positions 413-536]
C
[91 nt withheld, positions 538-628]
A
[49 nt withheld, positions 630-678]
CCTTT
