[The description below was written by a language model from this plasmid's Addgene catalogue record.]
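Description:
fam82a2_R (OZ574) is a low-copy bacterial plasmid built on the MG414 backbone (about 5.5 kb without insert) that carries a roughly 270 bp engineered zinc finger array directed against one half-site of a target in the zebrafish gene fam82a2 (now rmdn3). It is selected with kanamycin and must be maintained in a strain that supplies the lacIq allele of the lac repressor, which suggests lac-regulated expression, although the record does not name the promoter or the origin of replication. The array sits between intact XbaI and BamHI sites, so it can be excised as a cassette. The plasmid does not contain any fam82a2 sequence; it encodes only the DNA-binding protein module designed to recognise that locus.

The array came from the OPEN (oligomerized pool engineering) selection approach and was scored in a bacterial two-hybrid assay, where it gave 8.25-fold activation on its nine-base-pair target site. On its own it has no nuclease activity. To make a working reagent, the zinc finger insert has to be moved into a zinc finger nuclease expression vector that fuses it to the FokI cleavage domain, and it must be used with the partner "left" array, fam82a2_L (OZ573), so that the two halves bind flanking half-sites and dimerise. The choice of destination vector depends on whether the spacer between half-sites is 5–6 bp or 7 bp, and some of the suggested vectors carry FokI mutations that enforce heterodimer formation. The intended use is targeted mutagenesis of fam82a2 in zebrafish, but the depositor notes that this array has not yet been tested as a nuclease at the genomic locus.
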