Addgene plasmid #35214: fam82a2_R (OZ574)
Depositing lab: Keith Joung. Depositing organization: Massachusetts General Hospital. Publication: Rapid "open-source" engineering of customized zinc-finger nucleases for highly efficient gene modification. Maeder ML, Thibodeau-Beganny S, Osiak A, Wright DA, Anthony RM, Eichtinger M, Jiang T, Foley JE, Winfrey RJ, Townsend JA, Unger-Wallace E, Sander JD, Muller-Lerch F, Fu F, Pearlberg J, Goebel C, Dassie JP, Pruett-Miller SM, Porteus MH, Sgroi DC, Iafrate AJ, Dobbs D, McCray PB, Cathomen T, Voytas DF, Joung JK. Mol Cell. 2008 Jul 25. 31(2):294-301. 10.1016/j.molcel.2008.06.016 PubMed 18657511.
Backbone
  Vector backbone: MG414
  Backbone size w/o insert (bp): 5493
  Vector type: Zebrafish Targeting
Growth in bacteria
  Bacterial resistance: Kanamycin, 50 μg/mL
  Growth temperature: 37°C
  Growth strain: XL1 Blue
  Growth instructions: Requires a bacterial strain such as XL1 Blue, that expresses the lacIq allele of lac repressor
  Copy number: Low Copy
Gene/Insert
  Gene/Insert name: Zinc finger array targeting fam82a2 (alt name: fam82a2)
  Species: D. rerio (zebrafish)
  Insert size (bp): 270
  Entrez Gene: rmdn3 (a.k.a. fam82, fam82a2, fam82c, si:dkey-199i12.5, zRMD-1)
  Cloning method: Restriction Enzyme; 5′ cloning site XbaI (not destroyed); 3′ cloning site BamHI (not destroyed)
  Sequencing primers: 5′ OK.61 GGGTAGTACGATGACGGAACCTGTC
Terms and licenses: Academic/Nonprofit Terms; Industry Terms: Not Available to Industry
Depositor comments: This plasmid encodes a zinc finger array targeting half of a target sequence in the zebrafish gene fam82a2. Please note that this plasmid does NOT contain the fam82a2 sequence. Users must order the complementary plasmid fam82a2_L (OZ573) [Addgene plasmid 35213] in order to create a zinc finger nuclease (ZFN) pair to introduce targeted mutations into this specific zebrafish gene. Users will also need to clone the zinc finger (ZF) insert of this plasmid into a zinc finger nuclease (ZFN) vector to express a FOKI fusion product. Examples of possible ZFN expression vectors that can be used are: pST1374 (Addgene plasmid 13426), pMLM290/292 (Addgene plasmids 21872 & 21873), pMLM800/802 (Addgene plasmids 27202 & 27203). The difference between pMLM800/802 and pMLM290/292 is the length of the “spacer” sequence in the full ZFN target site. If the spacer is 7 bp, scientists should use pMLM800/802. If the spacer is 5 or 6 bps, scientists should use pMLM290/292. pMLM290/292 is identical to pST1374 except that it harbors two mutations in the FokI nuclease domain (Q486E, I499L; aka the “-“ mutation see Miller et al., Nat. Biotech 2007, PMID 17603475) which confers heterodimeric behavior on these domains This zinc finger array was tested for binding activity to the sequence 5'-GCTGAGGAA-3' in a bacterial two hybrid assay, and resulted in 8.25 fold activation. However, this array has not yet been tested for activity as a zinc finger nuclease (i.e. for its ability to induce mutations at the intended locus). Scientists using this zinc finger array in a publication should notify and acknowledge NIH grant number R01 GM088040 in the publication. Other Articles: "Oligomerized pool engineering (OPEN): an 'open-source' protocol for making customized zinc-finger arrays." Maeder ML et al. (Nat Protoc. 2009 Sept 17. 4(10):1471-1501. Pubmed ID: 19798082) "Targeted mutagenesis in zebrafish using customized zinc-finger nucleases." Foley JE et al. (Nat Protoc. 2009 Dec 3. 4(12):1855-1867. Pubmed ID: 20010934)
How to cite: fam82a2_R (OZ574) was a gift from Keith Joung (Addgene plasmid # 35214 ; http://n2t.net/addgene:35214 ; RRID:Addgene_35214)
